>Addgene plasmid #128377 | pPEE37 | addgene full sequence | sequence record 254584 | Addgene NGS Result
GGTCTTCCCATACGAATGTTCCCCATACTCCCAATTGCATGGCGCTCGGCACGACTGAGCAGGGGGAAGA
AACTGTCCTTCTGCGTGCACCATGTCGCTGGATAACCCCACCCAGAAAACAAACCAATCATCTACGGTGA
CTGGATTGGGCCTCACGAAAGACGATCATACTCAGTTCTCATAGACTCATATATGCCCTTTATTATTAAA
TAACATAGATCAGTTTTCTCATGGAAATTGTTACATGAGTCACAACCTTTCCGCCCAATCTGATAACAAT
CTGTGGATCAGTTTCATGAACTTGAAATGCCAGACAGTCTGTTTCGTAGAAGGAAGCGTTCAAGTTTTGA
GGGTTTGAGGAGTTTGATGATATAGTCATTATGAGGACGAAAGGAACGACTACACTTTTTGGCCTCAGCC
ATGTTGAAACATCACAGAGATCAATGAGGAGAGATAACGCACACGATAAGGAGGCACAGGTCTTCGAAAA
ACCTTTATTTATTCACCCGTAAGATATGTCTCCCACTATCTCTCTACTGTCTACTACCCTGAGATCCAAC
ATGGGACTGTCAATCCTGCAAGATCCTGAGAAAATAAGGTCAAGCTCTTGTAACGTAGCAGCAGGTTGGG
AGGTAAAATATGTTGCCAGATGTAGGCCAAAGTAACAAACAGCCTTTACCTCATCAGCAACAAATCCATG
TAATGTGTAAACTTCTAGGGGGCATTAAGAGGCACCGCTTGAGATGTACGGCCGCTACAGGGCGCGTCAG
GTGGCACTTTTCGGGGAAATGTGCGCGGAACCCCTATTTGTTTATTTTTCTAAATACATTCAAATATGTA
TCCGCTCATGAGACAATAACCCTGATAAATGCTTCAATAATATTGAAAAAGGAAGAGTATGAGTATTCAA
CATTTCCGTGTCGCCCTTATTCCCTTTTTTGCGGCATTTTGCCTTCCTGTTTTTGCTCACCCAGAAACGC
TGGTGAAAGTAAAAGATGCTGAAGATCAGTTGGGTGCACGAGTGGGTTACATCGAACTGGATCTCAACAG
CGGTAAGATCCTTGAGAGTTTTCGCCCCGAAGAACGTTTTCCAATGATGAGCACTTTTAAAGTTCTGCTA
TGTGGCGCGGTATTATCCCGTATTGACGCCGGGCAAGAGCAACTCGGTCGCCGCATACACTATTCTCAGA
ATGACTTGGTTGAGTACTCACCAGTCACAGAAAAGCATCTTACGGATGGCATGACAGTAAGAGAATTATG
CAGTGCTGCCATAACCATGAGTGATAACACTGCGGCCAACTTACTTCTGACAACGATCGGAGGACCGAAG
GAGCTAACCGCTTTTTTGCACAACATGGGGGATCATGTAACTCGCCTTGATCGTTGGGAACCGGAGCTGA
ATGAAGCCATACCAAACGACGAGCGTGACACCACGATGCCTGTAGCAATGGCAACAACGTTGCGCAAACT
ATTAACTGGCGAACTACTTACTCTAGCTTCCCGGCAACAATTAATAGACTGGATGGAGGCGGATAAAGTT
GCAGGACCACTTCTGCGCTCGGCCCTTCCGGCTGGCTGGTTTATTGCTGATAAATCTGGAGCCGGTGAGC
GTGGGTCTCGCGGTATCATTGCAGCACTGGGGCCAGATGGTAAGCCCTCCCGTATCGTAGTTATCTACAC
GACGGGGAGTCAGGCAACTATGGATGAACGAAATAGACAGATCGCTGAGATAGGTGCCTCACTGATTAAG
CATTGGTAACTGTCAGACCAAGTTTACTCATATATACTTTAGATTGATTTAAAACTTCATTTTTAATTTA
AAAGGATCTAGGTGAAGATCCTTTTTGATAATCTCATGACCAAAATCCCTTAACGTGAGTTTTCGTTCCA
CTGAGCGTCAGACCCCGTAGAAAAGATCAAAGGATCTTCTTGAGATCCTTTTTTTCTGCGCGTAATCTGC
TGCTTGCAAACAAAAAAACCACCGCTACCAGCGGTGGTTTGTTTGCCGGATCAAGAGCTACCAACTCTTT
TTCCGAAGGTAACTGGCTTCAGCAGAGCGCAGATACCAAATACTGTTCTTCTAGTGTAGCCGTAGTTAGG
CCACCACTTCAAGAACTCTGTAGCACCGCCTACATACCTCGCTCTGCTAATCCTGTTACCAGTGGCTGCT
GCCAGTGGCGATAAGTCGTGTCTTACCGGGTTGGACTCAAGACGATAGTTACCGGATAAGGCGCAGCGGT
CGGGCTGAACGGGGGGTTCGTGCACACAGCCCAGCTTGGAGCGAACGACCTACACCGAACTGAGATACCT
ACAGCGTGAGCTATGAGAAAGCGCCACGCTTCCCGAAGGGAGAAAGGCGGACAGGTATCCGGTAAGCGGC
AGGGTCGGAACAGGAGAGCGCACGAGGGAGCTTCCAGGGGGAAACGCCTGGTATCTTTATAGTCCTGTCG
GGTTTCGCCACCTCTGACTTGAGCGTCGATTTTTGTGATGCTCGTCAGGGGGGCGGAGCCTATGGAAAAA
CGCCAGCAACGCGGCCTTTTTACGGTTCCTGGCCTTTTGCTGGCCTTTTGCTCACATGTTCTTTCCTGCG
TTATCCCCTGATTCTGTGGATAACCGTATTACCGCCTTTGAGTGAGCTGATACCGCTCGCCGCAGCCGAA
CGACCGAGCGCAGCGAGTCAGTGAGCGAGGAAGCGGAAGAGCGCCCAATACGCAAACCGCCTCTCCCCGC
GCGTTGGCCGATTCATTAATGCAGCTGGCACGACAGGTTTCCCGACTGGAAAGCGGGCAGTGAGCGCAAC
GCAATTAATGTGAGTTAGCTCACTCATTAGGCACCCCAGGCTTTACACTTTATGCTTCCGGCTCGTATGT
TGTGTGGAATTGTGAGCGGATAACAATTTCACACAGGAAACAGCTATGACCATGATTACGCCAAGCGCGC
AATTAACCCTCACTAAAGGGAACAAAAGCTGGAGCTCCACCGCGGTGGCGGCCGCTCTAGAACTAGTGGA
TCCCCCGGGCTGCAGGAATTCGATATCAAGCTTATCGATACCGTCGACCTCGAGGGGGGGCCCGGTACCC
AATTCGCCCTATAGTGAGTCGTATTACGCGCGCTCACTGGCCGTCGTTTTACAACGTCGTGACTGGGAAA
ACCCTGGCGTTACCCAACTTAATCGCCTTGCAGCACATCCCCCTTTCGCCAGCTGGCGTAATAGCGAAGA
GGCCCGCACCGATCGCCCTTCCCAACAGTTGCGCAGCCTGAATGGCGAATGGAAATTGTAAGCGTTAATA
TTTTGTTAAAATTCGCGTTAAATTTTTGTTAAATCAGCTCATTTTTTTAACCAATAGGCCGAAATCGGCA
AAATCCCTTATAAATCAAAAGAATAGACCGAGATAGGGTTGAGTCCATGGCTGCGAGGATGTGAGCTGGA
GAGCGGCGCACGGGAAGGGGAGGACTCACATAAGCATGCAGGATTCGAGTGGCATGGTGTGCACTGAGTG
TATGGTTGTCGGAGGAGAGGATGATGGTAACAACAATAGCAGCAACGTCACTCGACGCGCGTCCGGTGTG
CCACACGGGGTAACGCCGAGTCGCCGTCAGGGTCGCCGAGACCACTCTCACAGCGTCACCGTTGGCACCA
GCTCAGCTTACAGCTTCTATCCTCCGCCAGCATCCACATACATCCCCTATACCGCATCCCCCACCCACTG
CCCAAGGTGAGTCATCTTCCCGCCCCCTTCCCTTGCCCGCCACTCAGTCCTCCATCCTCCACTAATCCAC
CTTATCGCACCCACCGCCTATCGCACATCCGAGCACAATGCTGGGCCTGCCAGGGGCTGCTAGATGGTGC
TCTCCCCACGCTGATCTGCATGCCGGCCATTGGATCATGGGTGCTAGGTGCTGGGTGCTGGATGTTGGAT
GCTGGATGCTGGGTGCACGCTTGGTCATTTCCTTCCAGGATTGACGGTCGCCGAGAGGACGACGTGGCGT
TCGACAACGAGGGCCGATAGCACCGCATCGCCTCGACCTGCATCCATCTCGCCTTGTCCTTTTGGTGCAA
CAATCCATCCGTGCTGGTGCCACACGCATAGCTGGAAGAGATGGATGTGCGTTGAACAGAGCTGCCGTCA
GGACTTTTTGGTGCACGGACCCTATTGTCCTCCCCAATCTTCACCGCGTCTCCTAATATGCAGCCTCTTT
GCTAATTGTCTTTTTCCATTAGTAAACTCGCCCAACATGTCTATGAAAAAGCCTGAACTCACCGCGACGT
CTGTCGAGAAGTTTCTGATCGAAAAGTTCGACAGCGTCTCCGACCTGATGCAGCTCTCGGAGGGCGAAGA
ATCTCGTGCTTTCAGCTTCGATGTAGGAGGGCGTGGATATGTCCTGCGGGTAAATAGCTGCGCCGATGGT
TTCTACAAAGATCGTTATGTTTATCGGCACTTTGCATCGGCCGCGCTCCCGATTCCGGAAGTGCTTGACA
TTGGGGAATTCAGCGAGAGCCTGACCTATTGCATCTCCCGCCGTGCACAGGGTGTCACGTTGCAAGACCT
GCCTGAAACCGAACTGCCCGCTGTTCTGCAGCCGGTCGCGGAGGCCATGGATGCGATCGCTGCGGCCGAT
CTTAGCCAGACGAGCGGGTTCGGCCCATTCGGACCGCAAGGAATCGGTCAATACACTACATGGCGTGATT
TCATATGCGCGATTGCTGATCCCCATGTGTATCACTGGCAAACTGTGATGGACGACACCGTCAGTGCGTC
CGTCGCGCAGGCTCTCGATGAGCTGATGCTTTGGGCCGAGGACTGCCCCGAAGTCCGGCACCTCGTGCAC
GCGGATTTCGGCTCCAACAATGTCCTGACGGACAATGGCCGCATAACAGCGGTCATTGACTGGAGCGAGG
CGATGTTCGGGGATTCCCAATACGAGGTCGCCAACATCTTCTTCTGGAGGCCGTGGTTGGCTTGTATGGA
GCAGCAGACGCGCTACTTCGAGCGGAGGCATCCGGAGCTTGCAGGATCGCCGCGGCTCCGGGCGTATATG
CTCCGCATTGGTCTTGACCAACTCTATCAGAGCTTGGTTGACGGCAATTTCGATGATGCAGCTTGGGCGC
AGGGTCGATGCGACGCAATCGTCCGATCCGGAGCCGGGACTGTCGGGCGTACACAAATCGCCCGCAGAAG
CGCGGCCGTCTGGACCGATGGCTGTGTAGAAGTACTCGCCGATAGTGGAAACCGACGCCCCAGCACTCGT
CCGAGGGCAAAGGAATAGGTGAAGGCGGTAAGGGGTTAATTTTCCTTAGAGGGTGTATATATACATATTA
GAGAAGTGATACAATTTTAGCACACTGCGAATTCGAGACAGACATCGTGTCAATCATCTTTTTTGACATT
ATATGCCCATTAATCTATCTACAGACAACAATACCATCCTTCCCACCCTCAGCAACGCCGTTGAATCCTC
AGGATCTTCATGGCTCCTTGTCTCTGAAACCAGGAAGCTAGTTTCTACATCTCTTCCGTGTTAATACAGA
TAAACCGCCCGAATAGGTTGGGAGGAAATTTCAGAGGCTTATGTTGGTATCGGCTGACGTTGAGCTGGAA
AAGAAAACATAGCTCAAATTACGATACTACAGTAATGCGAGAATAATACTTCATGATGACAAGCCGCTGC
TGCACTAGCAGTGCGTAAACTGCCTGCCTCATCACCAGCTGCATCGATCTCTCATGAGTCATGACTGACC
CAGCGCTTCATGAAACGGCTTCTCCGTGCTGACGGCATCCACCTGTACAGGCTGCCACGCAGCAGCATTT
TATTCCGTTATAAGCACTCTTTTCAATCCCTCTTCATCCGTCACCGCTGCTCAATTTCAGCTCAAGATCG
GTCCCATCCAGTACTGGCCACATGTTGAGTGACGAACTCCCAGCCCCTGATTCACGATGCGGGTAGCTTT
GTTCTTGATGCTTGAGACCCTTTGGCAGGTGCCCGTCACTCTTCAGCTCTTGCGCTGATAAGTTTCATTT
GTGAACCAAGAAGAAGAGTTCTACCATTTGCAGTGCGTATTTATGAGAAGAAGCTGGTGGCCGTGTGGTG
CACTTGCTGGCTATTGCCGGCTTGTTGCAGATAAAGCCACAAGTAAGAAAGATGGAGCCACCATGGCTGC
ATCCCGATTGTCTGTGGCGGTAAGCCATTGATGGGATGGAGATAGCACCTCACGGCTGTGAACGATCGAC
GGATGACAAGACGGAACTCCTCTTGCAGAAAGTGCGTGACGAGTACTCGAATACTGTTAATTAACACAAG
TATCGTGGCGCGCC
Features (pLannotate 1.2.2; 14 found; start..end, strand, type, name):
    751..767     -  rep_origin     f1 ori (fragment): f1 bacteriophage origin of replication; arrow indicates direction of (+) strand synthesis
    794..898     +  promoter       AmpR promoter: bla
    899..1759    +  CDS            AmpR: β-lactamase; bla; confers resistance to ampicillin, carbenicillin, and related antibiotics
   1930..2518    +  rep_origin     ori: high-copy-number ColE1/pMB1/pBR322/pUC origin of replication
   2701..2793    +  CDS            lacI (fragment): lac repressor; lacI; The lac repressor binds to the lac operator to inhibit transcription in E. coli. This inhibition can be relieved by adding lactose or isopropyl-β-D-thiogalactopyranoside (IPTG).
   2806..2827    +  protein_bind   CAP binding site: CAP binding activates transcription in the presence of cAMP. E. coli catabolite activator protein
   2842..2872    +  promoter       lac promoter: promoter for the E. coli lac operon
   2880..2896    +  protein_bind   lac operator: The lac repressor binds to the lac operator to inhibit transcription in E. coli. This inhibition can be relieved by adding lactose or isopropyl-β-D-thiogalactopyranoside (IPTG). lac repressor encoded by lacI
   2941..2959    +  promoter       T3 promoter: promoter for bacteriophage T3 RNA polymerase
   2972..3079    +  misc_feature   MCS: pBluescript multiple cloning site
   3088..3106    -  promoter       T7 promoter: promoter for bacteriophage T7 RNA polymerase
   3114..3269    +  CDS            lacZα (fragment): LacZα fragment of β-galactosidase; lacZ fragment
   3273..3404    -  rep_origin     M13 ori (fragment): M13 bacteriophage origin of replication; arrow indicates direction of (+) strand synthesis
   4243..5268    +  CDS            HygR: aminoglycoside phosphotransferase from E. coli; aph(4)-Ia; confers resistance to hygromycin
