[The description below was written by a language model from this plasmid's Addgene catalogue record and pLannotate feature annotations shown in this document.]
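Description:
pPEE37 is an empty-backbone integration vector for genetic complementation in the pathogenic yeast Cryptococcus neoformans, built on pBluescript II SK(-). In E. coli it is maintained as a high-copy plasmid through the ColE1/pUC-type origin and selected with ampicillin via the bla gene and its native promoter. The fungal-specific elements were inserted by Gibson assembly in place of the phage f1 origin. Consistent with this, the feature table detects only short residual f1/M13 origin fragments flanking the region that carries the new sequences.

The payload has two parts. The first is a hygromycin resistance cassette, whose HygR (hygromycin phosphotransferase) coding sequence is recorded as driven by the ACT1 promoter and provides dominant selection in Cryptococcus. The second is the Safe Haven Site 3 sequence, a small gene-free intergenic region between CNAG_02589 and CNAG_02588. This homology region directs integration into the genome by homologous recombination at a neutral locus, so that a reintroduced gene is not placed where it would disrupt neighbouring genes. A linker containing sites for the rare cutters BaeI, AscI and PacI allows the plasmid to be linearised before biolistic transformation. The safe haven sequence, linker and ACT1 promoter are not annotated in the automated feature table and are known only from the depositor's description.

Because the insertions avoided the cloning region, the original pBluescript multiple cloning site remains intact. It is flanked by T3 and T7 promoters and lies within the lac promoter/operator and lacZα unit, so blue/white screening still works. A gene of interest is subcloned into this site, and the construct is then targeted to the safe haven under hygromycin selection.
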