Addgene plasmid #128377: pPEE37
Purpose: (Empty Backbone) Complementation in Cryptococcus neoformans. Targets DNA constructs to a Safe Haven Site 3, a small gene-free region. Contains the HYG resistance marker.
Depositing lab: James Fraser. Depositing organization: University of Queensland. Publication: amdS as a dominant recyclable marker in Cryptococcus neoformans. Erpf PE, Stephenson CJ, Fraser JA. Fungal Genet Biol. 2019 Jun 17;131:103241. doi: 10.1016/j.fgb.2019.103241. PubMed 31220607.
Backbone
  Vector backbone: pBlueScript II SK(-)
  Backbone manufacturer: Stratagene
  Vector type: Unspecified
  Selectable markers: Hygromycin
Growth in bacteria
  Bacterial resistance: Ampicillin, 100 μg/mL
  Growth temperature: 37°C
  Growth strain: DH5alpha
  Copy number: High Copy
Gene/Insert
  Gene/Insert name: Hygromycin (HYG)
  Species: Synthetic
  Promoter: ACT1
  Cloning method: Gibson Cloning
Terms and licenses: Academic/Nonprofit Terms; Industry Terms: Not Available to Industry
Depositor comments: Contains the Safe Haven Site 3 sequence (CNAG_02589 - CNAG_02588) in the backbone of pBluescript II SK- to enable integration into the C. neoformans genome via homologous recombination, in addition to a linker sequence containing multiple rare-cutting restriction enzyme cut sites to facilitate linearization prior to biolistic transformation. Importantly, as the Safe Haven and marker fragments were inserted into the pBluescript II SK- backbone in place of the f1 origin of replication, each plasmid still retains the original multicloning site and blue/white screening capabilities. Linearization of the safe haven constructs is made possible by the inclusion of a linker containing cut sites for three rare cutting restriction enzymes, BaeI, AscI and PacI. To use the vectors, the gene of interest is subcloned into the standard pBluescript II SK- multicloning site.
How to cite: pPEE37 was a gift from James Fraser (Addgene plasmid # 128377 ; http://n2t.net/addgene:128377 ; RRID:Addgene_128377)
